Addgene plasmid #84256: pSLQ2853-5 pHR: U6-Sasgv2CXCR4-3 CMV-EGFP
Purpose: Expresses optimized Sa sgCXCR4-3 gRNA with an EGFP fluorescent marker
Depositing lab: Stanley Qi. Depositing organization: Stanford University. Publication: Complex transcriptional modulation with orthogonal and inducible dCas9 regulators. Gao Y, Xiong X, Wong S, Charles EJ, Lim WA, Qi LS. Nat Methods. 2016 Oct 24. doi: 10.1038/nmeth.4042. PubMed 27776111.
Backbone
  Vector backbone: pHR
  Total vector size (bp): 7646
  Vector type: Mammalian Expression, Lentiviral, CRISPR
Growth in bacteria
  Bacterial resistance: Ampicillin, 100 μg/mL
  Growth temperature: 37°C
  Growth strain: NEB Stable
  Copy number: High Copy
Gene/Insert
  Gene/Insert name: Sa sgCXCR4-3
  gRNA/shRNA sequence: GGGCGGAGAGGTGCGCGGCTT
  Species: H. sapiens (human), Synthetic; S. aureus
  Promoter: mouse U6
  Cloning method: Restriction Enzyme; 5′ cloning site BstXI (not destroyed); 3′ cloning site XhoI (not destroyed)
  Sequencing primers: 5′ GAGATCCAGTTTGGTTAGTACCGGG; 3′ ATGCATGGCGGTAATACGGTTAT
Resource information
  A portion of this plasmid was derived from a plasmid made by: The original Sa sgRNA scaffold was a gift from Feng Zhang (MIT) and was modified based on a design by Bo Huang (UCSF).
Terms and licenses: Academic/Nonprofit Terms; Industry Terms: Not Available to Industry
Depositor comments: Contains a CMV-EGFP fluorescent marker 3' of the sgRNA.
How to cite: pSLQ2853-5 pHR: U6-Sasgv2CXCR4-3 CMV-EGFP was a gift from Stanley Qi (Addgene plasmid # 84256 ; http://n2t.net/addgene:84256 ; RRID:Addgene_84256)
