[The description below was written by a language model from this plasmid's Addgene catalogue record and pLannotate feature annotations shown in this document.]
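Description:
pSLQ2853-5 pHR: U6-Sasgv2CXCR4-3 CMV-EGFP is a 7.6 kb HIV-1-derived lentiviral transfer plasmid on the pHR backbone, built to deliver a Staphylococcus aureus Cas9-type single guide RNA into mammalian cells together with a fluorescent marker. In bacteria it is maintained as a high-copy plasmid through a ColE1/pUC-type origin and selected with ampicillin via the β-lactamase gene. The viral portion begins with a CMV enhancer/promoter fused to a truncated 5' LTR, which drives production of the genomic RNA in packaging cells. This is followed by the Ψ packaging signal with a partial gag sequence, the Rev response element for Rev-dependent nuclear export, and the cPPT/CTS. A WPRE, which enhances transcript expression, a nef fragment and a second truncated LTR close the proviral unit.

The payload consists of two expression units. According to the record, a mouse U6 promoter (not picked up in the automated annotation) drives a guide targeting human CXCR4, joined to an optimized version of the Sa sgRNA scaffold. The annotation detects this scaffold only as a partial match, consistent with its having been modified. The guide region sits between retained BstXI and XhoI sites. Downstream, a second CMV enhancer/promoter expresses EGFP, allowing transfected or transduced cells to be identified or sorted. The annotation places two same-orientation loxP sites around the scaffold and CMV-EGFP region, so Cre could in principle excise this segment, though the record does not describe that use. The plasmid encodes no Cas9, so the guide must be paired with a separately supplied S. aureus Cas9 or dCas9 protein. It comes from work on orthogonal and inducible dCas9 transcriptional regulators, which suggests use in regulating the CXCR4 locus.
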