Features (pLannotate 1.2.2; 23 found; start..end, strand, type, name):
     40..92      -  misc_feature   bom (fragment): basis of mobility region from pBR322
    247..626     +  enhancer       CMV enhancer: human cytomegalovirus immediate early enhancer
    627..826     +  promoter       CMV promoter: human cytomegalovirus (CMV) immediate early promoter
    844..1024    +  LTR            5' LTR (truncated): truncated 5' long terminal repeat (LTR) from HIV-1
   1071..1196    +  misc_feature   HIV-1 Ψ: packaging signal of human immunodeficiency virus type 1
   1180..1518    +  CDS            HIV-1 gag (fragment): gag protein from human immunodeficiency virus 1; gag
   1695..1928    +  misc_feature   RRE: The Rev response element (RRE) of HIV-1 allows for Rev-dependent mRNA export from the nucleus to the cytoplasm.
   2305..2405    +  CDS            Rev (fragment): human immunodeficiency virus 1 (HIV-1) Rev protein; rev; enhances nuclear export of unspliced and incompletely spliced viral mRNAs
   2455..2572    +  misc_feature   cPPT/CTS: central polypurine tract and central termination sequence of HIV-1
   2825..2858    +  protein_bind   loxP: Cre-mediated recombination occurs in the 8-bp core sequence (GCATACAT). Cre recombinase
   2970..3041    +  misc_RNA       Sa gRNA scaffold (fragment): guide RNA scaffold for the Staphylococcus aureus CRISPR/Cas9 system
   3166..3469    +  enhancer       CMV enhancer: human cytomegalovirus immediate early enhancer
   3470..3673    +  promoter       CMV promoter: human cytomegalovirus (CMV) immediate early promoter
   3707..4426    +  CDS            EGFP: the original enhanced GFP (Yang et al., 1996) mammalian codon-optimized
   4446..4479    +  protein_bind   loxP: Cre-mediated recombination occurs in the 8-bp core sequence (GCATACAT). Cre recombinase
   4512..4535    +  misc_feature   MCS (fragment): pBluescript multiple cloning site
   4535..5123    +  misc_feature   WPRE: woodchuck hepatitis virus posttranscriptional regulatory element
   5124..5143    +  misc_feature   MCS (fragment): pBluescript multiple cloning site
   5145..5645    +  CDS            nef (fragment): NEF_HV1LA - Experimental evidence at protein level: Swiss-Prot protein existence level 1. Extracellular Nef protein targets CD4(+) T-lymphocytes for apoptosis by interacting with CXCR4 surface receptors. From Human immunodeficiency virus type 1 group M subtype B (isolate Lai) (HIV-1).
   5652..5832    +  LTR            5' LTR (truncated): truncated 5' long terminal repeat (LTR) from HIV-1
   5894..6482    -  rep_origin     ori: high-copy-number ColE1/pMB1/pBR322/pUC origin of replication
   6653..7513    -  CDS            AmpR: β-lactamase; bla; confers resistance to ampicillin, carbenicillin, and related antibiotics
   7514..7618    -  promoter       AmpR promoter: bla
>Addgene plasmid #84256 | pSLQ2853-5 pHR: U6-Sasgv2CXCR4-3 CMV-EGFP | depositor full sequence | sequence record 161111 | pSLQ2853-5 pHR: U6-Sasgv2CXCR4-3 CMV-EGFP sequence 7646 bps
GCTTAAGCGGTCGACGGATCGGGAGATCTCCCGATCCCCTATGGTGCACTCTCAGTACAATCTGCTCTGA
TGCCGCATAGTTAAGCCAGTATCTGCTCCCTGCTTGTGTGTTGGAGGTCGCTGAGTAGTGCGCGAGCAAA
ATTTAAGCTACAACAAGGCAAGGCTTGACCGACAATTGCATGAAGAATCTGCTTAGGGTTAGGCGTTTTG
CGCTGCTTCGCGATGTACGGGCCAGATATACGCGTTGACATTGATTATTGACTAGTTATTAATAGTAATC
AATTACGGGGTCATTAGTTCATAGCCCATATATGGAGTTCCGCGTTACATAACTTACGGTAAATGGCCCG
CCTGGCTGACCGCCCAACGACCCCCGCCCATTGACGTCAATAATGACGTATGTTCCCATAGTAACGCCAA
TAGGGACTTTCCATTGACGTCAATGGGTGGAGTATTTACGGTAAACTGCCCACTTGGCAGTACATCAAGT
GTATCATATGCCAAGTACGCCCCCTATTGACGTCAATGACGGTAAATGGCCCGCCTGGCATTATGCCCAG
TACATGACCTTATGGGACTTTCCTACTTGGCAGTACATCTACGTATTAGTCATCGCTATTACCATGGTGA
TGCGGTTTTGGCAGTACATCAATGGGCGTGGATAGCGGTTTGACTCACGGGGATTTCCAAGTCTCCACCC
CATTGACGTCAATGGGAGTTTGTTTTGGCACCAAAATCAACGGGACTTTCCAAAATGTCGTAACAACTCC
GCCCCATTGACGCAAATGGGCGGTAGGCGTGTACGGTGGGAGGTCTATATAAGCAGCGCGTTTTGCCTGT
ACTGGGTCTCTCTGGTTAGACCAGATCTGAGCCTGGGAGCTCTCTGGCTAACTAGGGAACCCACTGCTTA
AGCCTCAATAAAGCTTGCCTTGAGTGCTTCAAGTAGTGTGTGCCCGTCTGTTGTGTGACTCTGGTAACTA
GAGATCCCTCAGACCCTTTTAGTCAGTGTGGAAAATCTCTAGCAGTGGCGCCCGAACAGGGACTTGAAAG
CGAAAGGGAAACCAGAGGAGCTCTCTCGACGCAGGACTCGGCTTGCTGAAGCGCGCACGGCAAGAGGCGA
GGGGCGGCGACTGGTGAGTACGCCAAAAATTTTGACTAGCGGAGGCTAGAAGGAGAGAGATGGGTGCGAG
AGCGTCAGTATTAAGCGGGGGAGAATTAGATCGCGATGGGAAAAAATTCGGTTAAGGCCAGGGGGAAAGA
AAAAATATAAATTAAAACATATAGTATGGGCAAGCAGGGAGCTAGAACGATTCGCAGTTAATCCTGGCCT
GTTAGAAACATCAGAAGGCTGTAGACAAATACTGGGACAGCTACAACCATCCCTTCAGACAGGATCAGAA
GAACTTAGATCATTATATAATACAGTAGCAACCCTCTATTGTGTGCATCAAAGGATAGAGATAAAAGACA
CCAAGGAAGCTTTAGACAAGATAGAGGAAGAGCAAAACAAAAGTAAGACCACCGCACAGCAAGCGGCCGG
CCGCGCTGATCTTCAGACCTGGAGGAGGAGATATGAGGGACAATTGGAGAAGTGAATTATATAAATATAA
AGTAGTAAAAATTGAACCATTAGGAGTAGCACCCACCAAGGCAAAGAGAAGAGTGGTGCAGAGAGAAAAA
AGAGCAGTGGGAATAGGAGCTTTGTTCCTTGGGTTCTTGGGAGCAGCAGGAAGCACTATGGGCGCAGCGT
CAATGACGCTGACGGTACAGGCCAGACAATTATTGTCTGGTATAGTGCAGCAGCAGAACAATTTGCTGAG
GGCTATTGAGGCGCAACAGCATCTGTTGCAACTCACAGTCTGGGGCATCAAGCAGCTCCAGGCAAGAATC
CTGGCTGTGGAAAGATACCTAAAGGATCAACAGCTCCTGGGGATTTGGGGTTGCTCTGGAAAACTCATTT
GCACCACTGCTGTGCCTTGGAATGCTAGTTGGAGTAATAAATCTCTGGAACAGATTTGGAATCACACGAC
CTGGATGGAGTGGGACAGAGAAATTAACAATTACACAAGCTTAATACACTCCTTAATTGAAGAATCGCAA
AACCAGCAAGAAAAGAATGAACAAGAATTATTGGAATTAGATAAATGGGCAAGTTTGTGGAATTGGTTTA
ACATAACAAATTGGCTGTGGTATATAAAATTATTCATAATGATAGTAGGAGGCTTGGTAGGTTTAAGAAT
AGTTTTTGCTGTACTTTCTATAGTGAATAGAGTTAGGCAGGGATATTCACCATTATCGTTTCAGACCCAC
CTCCCAACCCCGAGGGGACCCGACAGGCCCGAAGGAATAGAAGAAGAAGGTGGAGAGAGAGACAGAGACA
GATCCATTCGATTAGTGAACGGATCGGCACTGCGTGCGCCAATTCTGCAGACAAATGGCAGTATTCATCC
ACAATTTTAAAAGAAAAGGGGGGATTGGGGGGTACAGTGCAGGGGAAAGAATAGTAGACATAATAGCAAC
AGACATACAAACTAAAGAATTACAAAAACAAATTACAAAAATTCAAAATTTTCGGGTTTATTACAGGGAC
AGCAGAGATCCAGTTTGGTTAGTACCGGGCCCGCTCTAGAGATCCGACGCGCCATCTCTAGGCCCGCGCC
GGCCCCCTCGCACGGACTTGTGGGAGAAGCTCGGCTACTCCCCTGCCCCGGTTAATTTGCATATAATATT
TCCTAGTAACTATAGAGGCTTAATGTGCGATAAAAGACAGATAATCTGTTCTTTTTAATACTAGCTACAT
TTTACATGATAGGCTTGGATTTCTATAACTTCGTATAGCATACATTATACGAAGTTATAAACAGCACAAA
AGGAAACTCACCCTAACTGTAAAGTAATTGTGTGTTTTGAGACTATAAGTATCCCTTGGAGAACCACCTT
GTTGGGGCGGAGAGGTGCGCGGCTTGTTATAGTACTCTGGAAACAGAATCTACTATAACAAGGCAAAATG
CCGTGTTTATCTCGTCAACTTGTTGGCGAGATTTTTTTCTCGAGTACTAGGATCCATTAGGCGGCCGCGT
GGATAACCGTATTACCGCCATGCATTAGTTATTAATAGTAATCAATTACGGGGTCATTAGTTCATAGCCC
ATATATGGAGTTCCGCGTTACATAACTTACGGTAAATGGCCCGCCTGGCTGACCGCCCAACGACCCCCGC
CCATTGACGTCAATAATGACGTATGTTCCCATAGTAACGCCAATAGGGACTTTCCATTGACGTCAATGGG
TGGAGTATTTACGGTAAACTGCCCACTTGGCAGTACATCAAGTGTATCATATGCCAAGTACGCCCCCTAT
TGACGTCAATGACGGTAAATGGCCCGCCTGGCATTATGCCCAGTACATGACCTTATGGGACTTTCCTACT
TGGCAGTACATCTACGTATTAGTCATCGCTATTACCATGGTGATGCGGTTTTGGCAGTACATCAATGGGC
GTGGATAGCGGTTTGACTCACGGGGATTTCCAAGTCTCCACCCCATTGACGTCAATGGGAGTTTGTTTTG
GCACCAAAATCAACGGGACTTTCCAAAATGTCGTAACAACTCCGCCCCATTGACGCAAATGGGCGGTAGG
CGTGTACGGTGGGAGGTCTATATAAGCAGAGCTGGTTTAGTGAACCGTCAGATCCGCTAGCCCACCATGG
TGAGCAAGGGCGAGGAGCTGTTCACCGGGGTGGTGCCCATCCTGGTCGAGCTGGACGGCGACGTAAACGG
CCACAAGTTCAGCGTGTCTGGCGAGGGCGAGGGCGATGCCACCTACGGCAAGCTGACCCTGAAGTTCATC
TGCACCACCGGCAAGCTGCCCGTGCCCTGGCCCACCCTCGTGACCACCCTGACCTACGGCGTGCAGTGCT
TCAGCCGCTACCCCGACCACATGAAGCAGCACGACTTCTTCAAGTCCGCCATGCCCGAAGGCTACGTCCA
GGAGCGCACCATCTTCTTCAAGGACGACGGCAACTACAAGACCCGCGCCGAGGTGAAGTTCGAGGGCGAC
ACCCTGGTGAACCGCATCGAGCTGAAGGGCATCGACTTCAAGGAGGACGGCAACATCCTGGGGCACAAGC
TGGAGTACAACTACAACAGCCACAACGTCTATATCATGGCCGACAAGCAGAAGAACGGCATCAAGGCGAA
CTTCAAGATCCGCCACAACATCGAGGACGGCAGCGTGCAGCTCGCCGACCACTACCAGCAGAACACCCCC
ATCGGCGACGGCCCCGTGCTGCTGCCCGACAACCACTACCTGAGCACCCAGTCCGCCCTGAGCAAAGACC
CCAACGAGAAGCGCGATCACATGGTCCTGCTGGAGTTCGTGACCGCCGCCGGGATCACTCTCGGCATGGA
CGAGCTGTACAAGTAAGAATTCGTCGAGGGACCTAATAACTTCGTATAGCATACATTATACGAAGTTATA
CATGTTTAAGGGTTCCGGTTCCACTAGGTACAATTCGATATCAAGCTTATCGATAATCAACCTCTGGATT
ACAAAATTTGTGAAAGATTGACTGGTATTCTTAACTATGTTGCTCCTTTTACGCTATGTGGATACGCTGC
TTTAATGCCTTTGTATCATGCTATTGCTTCCCGTATGGCTTTCATTTTCTCCTCCTTGTATAAATCCTGG
TTGCTGTCTCTTTATGAGGAGTTGTGGCCCGTTGTCAGGCAACGTGGCGTGGTGTGCACTGTGTTTGCTG
ACGCAACCCCCACTGGTTGGGGCATTGCCACCACCTGTCAGCTCCTTTCCGGGACTTTCGCTTTCCCCCT
CCCTATTGCCACGGCGGAACTCATCGCCGCCTGCCTTGCCCGCTGCTGGACAGGGGCTCGGCTGTTGGGC
ACTGACAATTCCGTGGTGTTGTCGGGGAAATCATCGTCCTTTCCTTGGCTGCTCGCCTGTGTTGCCACCT
GGATTCTGCGCGGGACGTCCTTCTGCTACGTCCCTTCGGCCCTCAATCCAGCGGACCTTCCTTCCCGCGG
CCTGCTGCCGGCTCTGCGGCCTCTTCCGCGTCTTCGCCTTCGCCCTCAGACGAGTCGGATCTCCCTTTGG
GCCGCCTCCCCGCATCGATACCGTCGACCTCGATCGAGACCTAGAAAAACATGGAGCAATCACAAGTAGC
AATACAGCAGCTACCAATGCTGATTGTGCCTGGCTAGAAGCACAAGAGGAGGAGGAGGTGGGTTTTCCAG
TCACACCTCAGGTACCTTTAAGACCAATGACTTACAAGGCAGCTGTAGATCTTAGCCACTTTTTAAAAGA
AAAGGGGGGACTGGAAGGGCTAATTCACTCCCAACGAAGACAAGATATCCTTGATCTGTGGATCTACCAC
ACACAAGGCTACTTCCCTGATTGGCAGAACTACACACCAGGGCCAGGGATCAGATATCCACTGACCTTTG
GATGGTGCTACAAGCTAGTACCAGTTGAGCAAGAGAAGGTAGAAGAAGCCAATGAAGGAGAGAACACCCG
CTTGTTACACCCTGTGAGCCTGCATGGGATGGATGACCCGGAGAGAGAAGTATTAGAGTGGAGGTTTGAC
AGCCGCCTAGCATTTCATCACATGGCCCGAGAGCTGCATCCGGACTGTACTGGGTCTCTCTGGTTAGACC
AGATCTGAGCCTGGGAGCTCTCTGGCTAACTAGGGAACCCACTGCTTAAGCCTCAATAAAGCTTGCCTTG
AGTGCTTCAAGTAGTGTGTGCCCGTCTGTTGTGTGACTCTGGTAACTAGAGATCCCTCAGACCCTTTTAG
TCAGTGTGGAAAATCTCTAGCAGCATGTGAGCAAAAGGCCAGCAAAAGGCCAGGAACCGTAAAAAGGCCG
CGTTGCTGGCGTTTTTCCATAGGCTCCGCCCCCCTGACGAGCATCACAAAAATCGACGCTCAAGTCAGAG
GTGGCGAAACCCGACAGGACTATAAAGATACCAGGCGTTTCCCCCTGGAAGCTCCCTCGTGCGCTCTCCT
GTTCCGACCCTGCCGCTTACCGGATACCTGTCCGCCTTTCTCCCTTCGGGAAGCGTGGCGCTTTCTCATA
GCTCACGCTGTAGGTATCTCAGTTCGGTGTAGGTCGTTCGCTCCAAGCTGGGCTGTGTGCACGAACCCCC
CGTTCAGCCCGACCGCTGCGCCTTATCCGGTAACTATCGTCTTGAGTCCAACCCGGTAAGACACGACTTA
TCGCCACTGGCAGCAGCCACTGGTAACAGGATTAGCAGAGCGAGGTATGTAGGCGGTGCTACAGAGTTCT
TGAAGTGGTGGCCTAACTACGGCTACACTAGAAGAACAGTATTTGGTATCTGCGCTCTGCTGAAGCCAGT
TACCTTCGGAAAAAGAGTTGGTAGCTCTTGATCCGGCAAACAAACCACCGCTGGTAGCGGTGGTTTTTTT
GTTTGCAAGCAGCAGATTACGCGCAGAAAAAAAGGATCTCAAGAAGATCCTTTGATCTTTTCTACGGGGT
CTGACGCTCAGTGGAACGAAAACTCACGTTAAGGGATTTTGGTCATGAGATTATCAAAAAGGATCTTCAC
CTAGATCCTTTTAAATTAAAAATGAAGTTTTAAATCAATCTAAAGTATATATGAGTAAACTTGGTCTGAC
AGTTACCAATGCTTAATCAGTGAGGCACCTATCTCAGCGATCTGTCTATTTCGTTCATCCATAGTTGCCT
GACTCCCCGTCGTGTAGATAACTACGATACGGGAGGGCTTACCATCTGGCCCCAGTGCTGCAATGATACC
GCGAGACCCACGCTCACCGGCTCCAGATTTATCAGCAATAAACCAGCCAGCCGGAAGGGCCGAGCGCAGA
AGTGGTCCTGCAACTTTATCCGCCTCCATCCAGTCTATTAATTGTTGCCGGGAAGCTAGAGTAAGTAGTT
CGCCAGTTAATAGTTTGCGCAACGTTGTTGCCATTGCTACAGGCATCGTGGTGTCACGCTCGTCGTTTGG
TATGGCTTCATTCAGCTCCGGTTCCCAACGATCAAGGCGAGTTACATGATCCCCCATGTTGTGCAAAAAA
GCGGTTAGCTCCTTCGGTCCTCCGATCGTTGTCAGAAGTAAGTTGGCCGCAGTGTTATCACTCATGGTTA
TGGCAGCACTGCATAATTCTCTTACTGTCATGCCATCCGTAAGATGCTTTTCTGTGACTGGTGAGTACTC
AACCAAGTCATTCTGAGAATAGTGTATGCGGCGACCGAGTTGCTCTTGCCCGGCGTCAATACGGGATAAT
ACCGCGCCACATAGCAGAACTTTAAAAGTGCTCATCATTGGAAAACGTTCTTCGGGGCGAAAACTCTCAA
GGATCTTACCGCTGTTGAGATCCAGTTCGATGTAACCCACTCGTGCACCCAACTGATCTTCAGCATCTTT
TACTTTCACCAGCGTTTCTGGGTGAGCAAAAACAGGAAGGCAAAATGCCGCAAAAAAGGGAATAAGGGCG
ACACGGAAATGTTGAATACTCATACTCTTCCTTTTTCAATATTATTGAAGCATTTATCAGGGTTATTGTC
TCATGAGCGGATACATATTTGAATGTATTTAGAAAAATAAACAAATAGGGGTTCCGCGCACATTTCCCCG
AAAAGTGCCACCTGAC
