>Addgene plasmid #84256 | pSLQ2853-5 pHR: U6-Sasgv2CXCR4-3 CMV-EGFP | addgene partial sequence | sequence record 165856 | FUGW-Fwd 5'-ATTACAGGGACAGCAGAGATCC-3'
CGGGCCCGCTCTAGAGATCCGACGCGCCATCTCTAGGCCCGCGCCGGCCCCCTCGCACGGACTTGTGGGA
GAAGCTCGGCTACTCCCCTGCCCCGGTTAATTTGCATATAATATTTCCTAGTAACTATAGAGGCTTAATG
TGCGATAAAAGACAGATAATCTGTTCTTTTTAATACTAGCTACATTTTACATGATAGGCTTGGATTTCTA
TAACTTCGTATAGCATACATTATACGAAGTTATAAACAGCACAAAAGGAAACTCACCCTAACTGTAAAGT
AATTGTGTGTTTTGAGACTATAAGTATCCCTTGGAGAACCACCTTGTTGGGGCGGAGAGGTGCGCGGCTT
GTTATAGTACTCTGGAAACAGAATCTACTATAACAAGGCAAAATGCCGTGTTTATCTCGTCAACTTGTTG
GCGAGATTTTTTTCTCGAGTACTAGGATCCATTAGGCGGCCGCGTGGATAACCGTATTACCGCCATGCAT
TAGTTATTAATAGTAATCAATTACGGGGTCATTAGTTCATAGCCCATATATGGAGTTCCGCGTTACATAA
CTTACGGTAAATGGCCCGCCTGGCTGACCGCCCAACGACCCCCGCCCATTGACGTCAATAATGACGTATG
TTCCCATAGTAACGCCAATAGGGACTTTCCATTGACGTCAATGGGTGGAGTATTTACGGTAAACTGCCCA
CTTGGCAGTACATCAAGTGTATCATATGCCAAGTACGCCCCCTATTGACGTCAATGACGGTAAATGGCCC
GCCTGGCATTATGCCCAGTACATGACCTTATGGGACTTTCCTACTTGGCAGTACATCTACGTATTAGTCA
TCGCTATTACCATGGTGATGCGGTTTTGGCAGTACATCAATGGGCGTGGATAGCGGTTTGACTCACGGGG
ATTTCCAAGTCTCCACCCCATTGACGTCAATGGGAGTTTGTTTTGGCACCAAAATCAACGGGACTTTCCA
AAA
