>Addgene plasmid #84256 | pSLQ2853-5 pHR: U6-Sasgv2CXCR4-3 CMV-EGFP | addgene partial sequence | sequence record 165859 | WPRE-R 5'-CATAGCGTAAAAGGAGCAACA-3'
CAATCTTTCACAAATTTTGTAATCCAGAGGTTGATTATCGATAAGCTTGATATCGAATTGTACCTAGTGG
AACCGGAACCCTTAAACATGTATAACTTCGTATAATGTATGCTATACGAAGTTATTAGGTCCCTCGACGA
ATTCTTACTTGTACAGCTCGTCCATGCCGAGAGTGATCCCGGCGGCGGTCACGAACTCCAGCAGGACCAT
GTGATCGCGCTTCTCGTTGGGGTCTTTGCTCAGGGCGGACTGGGTGCTCAGGTAGTGGTTGTCGGGCAGC
AGCACGGGGCCGTCGCCGATGGGGGTGTTCTGCTGGTAGTGGTCGGCGAGCTGCACGCTGCCGTCCTCGA
TGTTGTGGCGGATCTTGAAGTTCGCCTTGATGCCGTTCTTCTGCTTGTCGGCCATGATATAGACGTTGTG
GCTGTTGTAGTTGTACTCCAGCTTGTGCCCCAGGATGTTGCCGTCCTCCTTGAAGTCGATGCCCTTCAGC
TCGATGCGGTTCACCAGGGTGTCGCCCTCGAACTTCACCTCGGCGCGGGTCTTGTAGTTGCCGTCGTCCT
TGAAGAAGATGGTGCGCTCCTGGACGTAGCCTTCGGGCATGGCGGACTTGAAGAAGTCGTGCTGCTTCAT
GTGGTCGGGGTAGCGGCTGAAGCACTGCACGCCGTAGGTCAGGGTGGTCACGAGGGTGGGCCAGGGCACG
GGCAGCTTGCCGGTGGTGCAGATGAACTTCAGGGTCAGCTTGCCGTAGGTGGCATCGCCCTCGCCCTCGC
CAGACACGCTGAACTTGTGGCCGTTTACGTCGCCGTCCAGCTCGACCAGGATGGGCACCACCCCGGTGAA
CAGCTCCTCGCCCTTGCTCACCATGGTGGGCTAGCGGATCTGACGGTTCACTAAACCAGCTCTGCTTATA
TAGACCTCCCACCGTACACGCCTACCGCCCATTTGCGTCAATGGGGCGGAGTTGTTACGACATTTTGGAA
AGTCCCGTTGATTTTGGTGCCAAAACAAACTCCCATTGACGTCAATGGGGTGGAGACTTGGAAATCCCCG
TGAGTCAAA
